>Addgene plasmid #117040 | SG-C-Int-11 | addgene full sequence | sequence record 229058 | Addgene NGS Result
GATACTGTTACTTACCGATTATTGTGAAGAACCAGACCGTTTGTTGTAGCACACTCGGCGAAAATCTGAA
TAGTAACTTCTTGACAATTAATCATCCGGCTCGTAATTTATGTGGAAAAGAGGAGAAATACTAG
[1500 nt withheld, positions 135-1634]
TAAATAAGTTGTGCCGTATCCAGCGGTTACCAATAATAGTCTCCAGGCATCAAATAAAACGAAAGGCTCA
GTCGAAAGACTGGGCCTTTCGTTTTATCTGTTGTTTGTCGGTGAACGCTCTCTACTAGAGTCACACTGGC
TCACCTTCGGGTGGGCCTTTCTGCGTTTATATAGTAAAGTTCCAATAAGACTCCAGGTATCTGTCCGTGT
AAAAAAGAGTATTGACTTCGCATCTTTTTGTACCTTAATGTGTGGATCACACAGGAAAGTACTAGATGAC
TAAGAAAGTAGCAATCTATACACGAGTATCCACTACTAACCAAGCAGAGGAAGGCTTCTCAATTGATGAG
CAAATTGACCGTTTAACAAAATATGCTGAAGCAATGGGGTGGCAAGTATCTGATACTTATACTGATGCTG
GTTTTTCAGGGGCCAAACTTGAACGCCCAGCAATGCAAAGATTAATCAACGATATCGAGAATAAAGCTTT
TGATACAGTTCTTGTATATAAGCTAGACCGCCTTTCACGTAGTGTAAGAGATACTCTTTATCTTGTTAAG
GATGTGTTCACAAAAAATAAAATAGACTTTATCTCGCTTAATGAAAGTATTGATACTTCTTCTGCTATGG
GTAGCTTGTTTCTCACTATTCTTTCTGCAATTAATGAGTTTGAAAGAGAGAATATAAAAGAACGCATGAC
TATGGGTAAACTAGGGCGAGCGAAATCTGGTAAGTCTATGATGTGGACTAAGACAGCTTTTGGGTATTAC
CACAACAGAAAGACAGGTATATTAGAAATTGTTCCTTTACAAGCTACAATAGTTGAACAAATATTCACTG
ATTATTTATCAGGAATATCACTTACAAAATTAAGAGATAAACTCAATGAATCTGGACACATCGGTAAAGA
TATACCGTGGTCTTATCGTACCCTAAGACAAACACTTGATAATCCAGTTTACTGTGGTTATATCAAATTT
AAGGACAGCCTATTTGAAGGTATGCACAAACCAATTATCCCTTATGAGACTTATTTAAAAGTTCAAAAAG
AGCTAGAAGAAAGACAACAGCAGACTTATGAAAGAAATAACAACCCTAGACCTTTCCAAGCTAAATATAT
GCTGTCAGGGATGGCAAGGTGCGGTTACTGTGGAGCACCTTTAAAAATTGTTCTTGGCCACAAAAGAAAA
GATGGAAGCCGCACTATGAAATATCACTGTGCAAATAGATTTCCTCGAAAAACAAAAGGAATTACAGTAT
ATAATGACAATAAAAAGTGTGATTCAGGAACTTATGATTTAAGTAATTTAGAAAATACTGTTATTGACAA
CCTGATTGGATTTCAAGAAAATAATGACTCCTTATTGAAAATTATCAATGGCAACAACCAACCTATTCTT
GATACTTCGTCATTTAAAAAGCAAATTTCACAGATCGATAAAAAAATACAAAAGAACTCTGATTTGTACC
TAAATGATTTTATCACTATGGATGAGTTGAAAGATCGTACTGATTCCCTTCAGGCTGAGAAAAAGCTGCT
TAAAGCTAAGATTAGCGAAAATAAATTTAATGACTCTACTGATGTTTTTGAGTTAGTTAAAACTCAGTTG
GGCTCAATTCCGATTAATGAACTATCATATGATAATAAAAAGAAAATCGTCAACAACCTTGTATCAAAGG
TTGATGTTACTGCTGATAATGTAGATATCATATTTAAATTCCAACTCGCTACCGGTTAAATTGAACCTCT
ACTACGAGTGAGTTGAGATTACAGCCTTACTCGGTACCAAATTCCAGAAAAGAGACGCTTTCGAGCGTCT
TTTTTCGTTTTGGTCCCTTACGCTATTATTGAAGCCAGTCTGTTACCGAAGTGAAATTGACGGCTAGCTC
AGTCCTAGGTACAGTGCTAGCCAGAGGAAGGAGGCTCGATGCCTGGTATGACCACCGAAACCGGTCCGGA
TCCGGCAGGTCTGATTGACCTGTTTTGTCGTAAAAGCAAAGCAGTTAAAAGCCGTGCAAATGGTGCAGGT
CAGCGTCGTAAACAAGAAATTAGCATTGCAGCACAAGAAACCCTGGGTCGTAAAGTTGCAGCACTGCTGG
GTATGCAGGTTCGTCATGTTTGGAAAGAAGTTGGTAGCGCAAGCCGTTTTCGTAAAGGTAAAGCACGTGA
TGATCAGAGCAAAGCACTGAAAGCCCTGGAAAGCGGTGAAGTTGGTGCACTGTGGTGTTATCGTCTGGAT
CGTTGGGATCGTGGTGGTGCCGGTGCAATTCTGAAAATTATCGAACCGGAAGATGGTATGCCTCGTCGTC
TGCTGTTTGGTTGGGATGAAGATACCGGTAGTCCGGTTCTGGATAGCACCAATAAACGTGATCGCGGTGA
ACTGATTCGTCGTGCAGAAGAAGCACGCGAAGAAGCAGAAAAACTGAGCGAACGTGTTCGTGATACCAAA
GCACATCAGCGTGAAAATGGTGAATGGGTTAATGCCCGTGCACCGTATGGTCTGCGTGTTGTTCTGGTTA
CCGTTAGTGATGAAGAGGGTGATGAATATGATGAACGTAAACTGGCAGCAGATGATGAAGATGCGGGTGG
TCCTGATGGTCTGACCAAAGCAGAAGCAGCCCGTCTGGTTTTTACCCTGCCGGTTACCGATCGTCTGAGC
TATGCAGGCACCGCACATGCAATGAATACCCGTGAAATTCCGAGCCCGACCGGTGGTCCGTGGATTGCAG
TTACCGTGCGTGATATGATTCAGAATCCGGCATATGCGGGTTGGCAGACCACAGGTCGTCAGGATGGTAA
ACAGCGTCGTCTGACCTTTTATAACGGTGAAGGTAAACGTGTTAGCGTTATGCATGGTCCTCCGCTGGTG
ACCGATGAAGAACAAGAAGCCGCAAAAGCAGCCGTTAAAGGTGAAGATGGTGTTGGTGTTCCGCTGGATG
GTAGCGATCATGATACCCGTCGCAAACATCTGCTGAGCGGTCGTATGCGTTGTCCGGGTTGTGGTGGTAG
CTGTAGCTATAGCGGTAATGGTTATCGTTGTTGGCGTAGCAGTGTGAAAGGTGGTTGTCCGGCACCGACC
TATGTTGCACGTAAAAGCGTTGAAGAATATGTTGCATTTCGTTGGGCAGCAAAATTAGCAGCAAGCGAAC
CGGATGATCCGTTTGTTATTGCAGTTGCAGATCGCTGGGCAGCACTGACCCATCCGCAGGCAAGCGAAGA
TGAAAAGTATGCAAAAGCCGCAGTTCGTGAAGCCGAAAAAAATCTGGGTCGCCTGCTGCGTGATCGTCAG
AATGGTGTTTATGATGGTCCGGCAGAACAGTTTTTTGCCCCTGCATATCAAGAAGCACTGAGCACCTTGC
AGGCAGCCAAAGATGCAGTTAGCGAAAGCAGCGCAAGCGCAGCAGTTGATGTTAGCTGGATTGTTGATAG
CAGCGATTATGAAGAACTGTGGCTGCGTGCAACCCCGACCATGCGTAATGCAATTATTGATACCTGCATC
GATGAAATTTGGGTTGCAAAAGGCCAGCGTGGTCGTCCGTTTGATGGTGATGAACGCGTTAAAATCAAAT
GGGCAGCCCGTACCTAAAACGATTACGGATTGCTCTACTGTGACTGAAGTTTACAACCCAATTATTGAAG
GCCGCTAACGCGGCCTTTTTTTGTTTCTGGTCTCCCTGAGGCACAGAGATTTACTTTATTCACGACTTCA
GATACGCACAGCTAACACCACGTCGTCCCTATCTGCTGCCCTAGGTCTATGAGTGGTTGCTGGATAACTT
TACGGGCATGCATAAGGCTCGTATGATATATTCAGGGAGACCACAACGGTTTCCCTCTACAAATAATTTT
GTTTAACTTTAGTAATTTCAACAAAATAACTAGGATTCGAAATACGGTCTACTACAGAAGGGTGGTTTAT
CTTACTCAACGACGAACAATAAGGCCTCCCTAACGGGGGGCCTTTTTTATTGATAACAAAAAGATTTCCC
TCGTCACGCAGTAAGTATTTATCGTAGAAGATCACTTTTATCGGTTTCCAGAACAGGTAAGAGCCAATAG
TGATTACTTCGCGTTATGCAGGCTTCCTCGCTCACTGACTCGCTGCGCTCGGTCGTTCGGCTGCGGCGAG
CGGTATCAGCTCACTCAAAGGCGGTAATCCTAGCTAGGGCGTTCGGCTGCGGCGAGCGGTATCAGCTCAC
TCAAAGGCGGTAATACGGTTATCCACAGAATCAGGGGATAACGCAGGAAAGAACATGTGAGCAAAAGGCC
AGCAAAAGGCCAGGAACCGTAAAAAGGCCGCGTTGCTGGCGTTTTTCCATAGGCTCCGCCCCCCTGACGA
GCATCACAAAAATCGACGCTCAAGTCAGAGGTGGCGAAACCCGACAGGACTATAAAGATACCAGGCGTTT
CCCCCTGGAAGCTCCCTCGTGCGCTCTCCTGTTCCGACCCTGCCGCTTACCGGATACCTGTCCGCCTTTC
TCCCTTCGGGAAGCGTGGCGCTTTCTCATAGCTCACGCTGTAGGTATCTCAGTTCGGTGTAGGTCGTTCG
CTCCAAGCTGGGCTGTGTGCACGAACCCCCCGTTCAGCCCGACCGCTGCGCCTTATCCGGTAACTATCGT
CTTGAGTCCAACCCGGTAAGACACGACTTATCGCCACTGGCAGCAGCCACTGGTAACAGGAAGCAGCCAC
TGGTAACAGGATTAGCAGAGCGAGGTATGTAGGCGGTGCTACAGAGTTCTTGAAGTGGTGGCCTAACTAC
GGCTACACTAGAAGGACAGTATTTGGTATCTGCGCTCTGCTGAAGCCAGTTACCTTCGGAAAAAGAGTTG
GTAGCTCTTGATCCGGCAAACAAACCACCGCTGGTAGCGGTGGTTTTTTGTTTGCAAGCAGCAGATTACG
CGCAGAAAAAAAGGATCTCAAGAAGATCCTTTGATCTTTTCTACGGGGTCTGACGCTCAGTGGAACGAAA
ACTCACGTTAAGGGATTTTGGTCATGACTTGTGCTTGGATTCTCACCAATAAAAAACGCCCGGCGGCAAC
CGAGCGTTCTGAACAAATCCAGATGGAGTTCTGAGGTCATTACTGGATCTATCAGCAGGAGTCCAAGCGA
GCTCGATATCACTAAATACATTCAAATATCTATCCGCTCATGAGACAATAACCCTGATAAATGCTTCAAT
AATATTGAAAAAGGAAGAATATGAGTATTCAACATTTCCGTGTCGCCCTTATTCCCTTTTTTGCGGCATT
TTGCCTTCCTGTTTTTGCTCACCCAGAAACGCTGGTGAAAGTAAAAGATGCCGAAGATCAGTTGGGTGCA
CGTGTGGGTTACATCGAACTGGACCTCAACAGCGGTAAGATTCTTGAGAGTTTTCGCCCCGAAGAACGTT
TCCCAATGATGAGCACTTTTAAAGTTCTGCTCTGTGGCGCGGTATTATCCCGTATTGACGCCGGGCAAGA
GCAACTCGGTCGCCGCATACACTATTCTCAGAATGACTTGGTTGAGTACTCACCAGTCACAGAAAAGCAT
CTTACGGACGGCATGACAGTACGCGAATTATGCAGCGCTGCCATAACCATGAGTGATAACACGGCGGCCA
ACTTACTTCTGACAACGATCGGAGGACCGAAGGAGCTTACCGCTTTTTTGCACAACATGGGTGATCATGT
AACTCGCCTTGATCGTTGGGAACCGGAGCTGAATGAAGCCATACCAAACGACGAGCGTGACACCACGATG
CCTGTAGCTATGGCAACAACGTTGCGCAAACTCTTAACTGGCGAACTTCTTACTCTCGCTTCCCGGCAAC
AATTAATAGACTGGATGGAGGCGGATAAAGTTGCAGGACCACTTCTGCGCTCGGCCCTTCCGGCTGGCTG
GTTTATTGCTGATAAATCTGGAGCCGGTGAGCGTGGGTCTCGCGGTATCATTGCAGCACTGGGGCCAGAT
GGTAAGCCCTCCCGTATCGTAGTTATCTACACGACGGGGAGTCAGGCAACTATGGATGAACGAAATAGAC
AGATCGCTGAGATAGGTGCCTCCCTGATTAAGCATTGGTAATAATTTAGCTTCCTTAGCTCCTGAAAATC
TCGATAACTCAAAAAATACGCCCGGTAGTGATCTTATTTCATTATGGTGAAAGTTGGAACCTCTTACGTG
CCGATCAACGTCTCATTTTCGCCAGATATCGACGTCTAAGAAACCATTATTATCATGACATTAACCTATA
AAAATAGGCGTATCACGAGGCCCTTTCGTCTTCACCTCGAGTGCCACCTGACGTCTAAGAAACCATTATT
ATCATGACATTAACCTATAAAAATAGGCGTATCACGAGGCAGAATTTCAGATAAAAAAAATCCTTAGCTT
TCGCTAAGGATGATTTCTGGA
Features (pLannotate 1.2.2; 10 found; start..end, strand, type, name):
     81..105     +  promoter       trc promoter (fragment): strong E. coli promoter; hybrid between the trp and lac UV5 promoters
   1685..1756    +  terminator     rrnB T1 terminator: transcription terminator T1 from the E. coli rrnB gene
   1772..1799    +  terminator     T7Te terminator: phage T7 early transcription terminator
   3511..3535    +  promoter       J23119(SpeI) promoter (fragment): bacterial promoter (Registry of Standard Biological Parts BBa J23119) modified to end with an SpeI site
   5948..6555    -  rep_origin     ori: high-copy-number ColE1/pMB1/pBR322/pUC origin of replication
   6653..6687    -  terminator     lambda t0 terminator: minimal transcription terminator from phage lambda (Scholtissek and Grosse, 1987)
   6763..6832    +  promoter       AmpR promoter: bla
   6835..7695    +  CDS            AmpR: β-lactamase; bla; confers resistance to ampicillin, carbenicillin, and related antibiotics
   7699..7801    -  promoter       cat promoter: promoter of the E. coli cat gene encoding chloramphenicol acetyltransferase
   7978..8021    -  terminator     bacterial terminator: putative bacterial transcription terminator
