[The description below was written by a language model from this plasmid's Addgene catalogue record and pLannotate feature annotations shown in this document.]
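Description:
SG-C-Int-11 is a bacterial synthetic-biology plasmid built on the J66100 backbone and carrying a roughly 5.7 kb synthetic insert, assembled by Gibson cloning, that is described as a constitutive integrase cassette for Bxb1, Tp901 and Int5. It replicates in E. coli from a high-copy ColE1/pUC-type origin and is selected with ampicillin through a β-lactamase gene driven by its own bla promoter. A lambda t0 terminator and a putative bacterial terminator flank the backbone region. A cat promoter is also annotated in reverse orientation next to AmpR, with no associated chloramphenicol resistance gene detected.

The payload consists of three serine integrases, site-specific recombinases that catalyse unidirectional recombination between attB and attP sites and so can invert or excise DNA segments placed between those sites. The automated annotation of the 8,025 nt sequenced record did not recognise the integrase coding sequences themselves, so their order and boundaries can only be inferred from the construct name. It did detect short fragments matching the trc promoter and the strong constitutive J23119 promoter, along with an rrnB T1/T7Te double terminator after the first large unannotated stretch. This is consistent with separate constitutive transcription units, but the record does not specify which promoter drives which integrase.

Because the integrases are expressed without induction, the plasmid presumably lets a recombinase logic device be placed in the state corresponding to all three inputs being present, which is useful for characterising such devices. The depositor notes minor discrepancies between the deposited and quality-control sequences that are stated not to affect function.
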