Addgene plasmid #117040: SG-C-Int-11
Purpose: Constitutive integrase cassette - Bxb1-Tp901-Int5
Depositing lab: Jerome Bonnet. Depositing organization: CNRS UMR 5048, INSERM U1054, Centre de Biochimie Structurale. Publication: Hierarchical composition of reliable recombinase logic devices. Guiziou S, Mayonove P, Bonnet J. Nat Commun. 2019 Jan 28;10(1):456. doi: 10.1038/s41467-019-08391-y. PubMed 30692530.
Backbone
  Vector backbone: J66100
  Backbone size w/o insert (bp): 2327
  Vector type: Synthetic Biology
Growth in bacteria
  Bacterial resistance: Ampicillin, 100 μg/mL
  Growth temperature: 37°C
  Growth strain: DH5alpha
  Copy number: High Copy
Gene/Insert
  Gene/Insert name: Constitutive integrase cassette - Bxb1-Tp901-Int5
  Species: Synthetic
  Insert size (bp): 5697
  Cloning method: Gibson Cloning
Terms and licenses: Academic/Nonprofit Terms; Industry Terms: Not Available to Industry
Depositor comments: Please note that some discrepancies were found between Addgene's quality control result and the depositor's provided Genbank sequence. The depositor noted that these discrepancies do NOT affect plasmid function.
How to cite: SG-C-Int-11 was a gift from Jerome Bonnet (Addgene plasmid # 117040 ; http://n2t.net/addgene:117040 ; RRID:Addgene_117040)
